>Addgene plasmid #125935 | 194_pAAV-ProB15-CatCh-GFP-WPRE | addgene full sequence | sequence record 258157 | Addgene NGS Result
CCTGCAGGCAGCTGCGCGCTCGCTCGCTCACTGAGGCCGCCCGGGCGTCGGGCGACCTTTGGTCGCCCGG
CCTCAGTGAGCGAGCGAGCGCGCAGAGAGGGAGTGGCCAACTCCATCACTAGGGGTTCCTGCGGCCGCAC
GCGTGCCCCTGCCTGCGCGAGGGCGGGAAGACAGCCCCCGGGCCCTCCTCCTCCCTCTGCCTTTTTAAGG
GACGCCCTCCAGGGCGACCCCGGAGGGCGGACTTGCCAAGCTGAAGAGAATCAGTCAAAAATCCGCCCAC
AGGGGACACATCATTTAAATAAATGTGTTTCTTTGCCCGAACAGAAGTTCAGATAGGCTCGATTATCATT
AATTCTGGGTTTCACGTAACGAGAGGAAACACAGGTTGCAATAAAAATAAAAAAATGGTTTGAAATCAAT
TTTAACTCATTTTGAACGTCCTCACACGTTTGACAAACCGATTTGTTTCAGGAGACTTGCTAATATCTAA
ATCGGTGACAGGGTGTTTGCTGTGAGTGTGGCTCTGGAAAAGTTATTAAGCGTTATAAAAAAAATGATGT
AATGAAATTCTAATTAATGGGAGGGAAGTGCCAACAAATCACTCCTTAAAATATTAACGCTATCAAAGAA
CAGCTGGAGAAGGAGGAAACTTGACCCTTGGGGGGGAAAAGAACCCCGAGCACCCTCTGAATAAGTCAAA
TAGACAAGGGCTCTAAATGAGGAAATTAATTATTATTTTCCAAGTTGCACCATTGGCAGGGCACACTCTC
CGTAGGCAAACAACAAAAACCTCTCTCACTCACACAAAAGCCCACCTTGCAAATGAATGGAATATTAATG
ATTAGGAATTTGGGGGCGGGCCCTGGCCTGGCGAGCTGGTGATCCTTGCAAAACAACAACTCCCTGGTAC
CCAGATGCACGCTGCCAATGCTCCAGGGAAGATAACCCAGTGGAAAGAAGGAAGAGACTGCAGAAATAAC
TTCTGGGGCATCGCTAACTTATTCAGCAGGTCTACTTTATGGGTTTAATGAGAAACCCAGGCCAAAGAAG
TCCCCAGATGGATAAACTGATCTTTTATTCTGAAAGAGTTAAGGCTTTGCCAGCTCTGCTTAACTGCTTT
GCCAGTTTGGTTGAATCCAAAGTGTATTAAAGCGGCCGAATTCTAAATCTTTCAAAGGTGGGATTTATAA
GGGAAGTGCTAACACGACCTCAACCATGCCAGGCTGCCAGGAATTATACTGGGACCAAGAGCATGCTTTT
CCACATTAGAGCCAGAGATTGTGCAACTGTCAAACAATGCGGGGCGCTGGAGGAGGCGGTCAGGCTGAGG
ACCAGTGATCTCCCAGCCCCCTCTGTTTGGAACAGGGAATTTTGGACATGCAAAAACACACCTTGTTTTA
AACGCAGAGGGCACTCTAAGATCAAGGCTGAAATTCCCCCTTCCCTCCTTAAGAAGATAAATCACCTGAC
TTCCTCAAAAGCTCTGAAACACACCCTTTGGCCTCACCTTGGCAGCCAAGCCAGTCCAAGTTGGAGCCGG
AGCTGGTAGGGTTATCTGTGTCAGGTTCAGATCTATTCAGGGGAATAGTTCTAGACCCTGACGCAGGCAG
GCTGAGGCCCTCTGGGAACCCCACTCCAGCTACTGGCGACTGTGCCTTTAAATTGCTGCTTTCAGAGGGT
GCATCTAGGGGGATGTGGGAGGGAGAGAAACATCTTTCTACTGGTCTCTTTCCTCCCTCCCCTCCAGGAC
TTCCAGGGTTTGGAGAGTGATTGCTACCCAAAGAGAATCAGCAGCCCAAGCTCCTCCCGAGTTGGAGGCT
GGACCTAACACCCTTGACTCCAGGCTAAAAGGATCCGCCACCATGGATTATGGAGGCGCCCTGAGTGCCG
TTGGGCGCGAGCTGCTATTTGTAACGAACCCAGTAGTCGTCAATGGCTCTGTACTTGTGCCTGAGGACCA
GTGTTACTGCGCGGGCTGGATTGAGTCGCGTGGCACAAACGGTGCCCAAACGGCGTCGAACGTGCTGCAA
TGGCTTGCTGCTGGCTTCTCCATCCTACTGCTTATGTTTTACGCCTACCAAACATGGAAGTCAACCTGCG
GCTGGGAGGAGATCTATGTGTGCGCTATCGAGATGGTCAAGGTGATTCTCGAGTTCTTCTTCGAGTTTAA
GAACCCGTCCATGCTGTATCTAGCCACAGGCCACCGCGTCCAGTGGTTGCGTTACGCCGAGTGGCTTCTC
ACCTGCCCGGTCATTTGCATTCACCTGTCAAACCTGACGGGCTTGTCCAACGACTACAGCAGGCGCACCA
TGGGTCTGCTTGTGTCTGATATTGGCACAATTGTGTGGGGCGCCACTTCCGCCATGGCCACCGGATACGT
CAAGGTCATCTTCTTCTGCCTGGGTCTGTGTTATGGTGCTAACACGTTCTTTCACGCTGCCAAGGCCTAC
ATCGAGGGTTACCACACCGTGCCGAAGGGCCGGTGTCGCCAGGTGGTGACTGGCATGGCTTGGCTCTTCT
TCGTATCATGGGGTATGTTCCCCATCCTGTTCATCCTCGGCCCCGAGGGCTTCGGCGTCCTGAGCGTGTA
CGGCTCCACCGTCGGCCACACCATCATTGACCTGATGTCGAAGAACTGCTGGGGTCTGCTCGGCCACTAC
CTGCGCGTGCTGATCCACGAGCATATCCTCATCCACGGCGACATTCGCAAGACCACCAAATTGAACATTG
GTGGCACTGAGATTGAGGTCGAGACGCTGGTGGAGGACGAGGCCGAGGCTGGCGCGGTACCCATGGTGAG
CAAGGGCGAGGAGCTGTTCACCGGGGTGGTGCCCATCCTGGTCGAGCTGGACGGCGACGTAAACGGCCAC
AAGTTCAGCGTGTCCGGCGAGGGCGAGGGCGATGCCACCTACGGCAAGCTGACCCTGAAGTTCATCTGCA
CCACCGGCAAGCTGCCCGTGCCCTGGCCCACCCTCGTGACCACCCTGACCTACGGCGTGCAGTGCTTCAG
CCGCTACCCCGACCACATGAAGCAGCACGACTTCTTCAAGTCCGCCATGCCCGAAGGCTACGTCCAGGAG
CGCACCATCTTCTTCAAGGACGACGGCAACTACAAGACCCGCGCCGAGGTGAAGTTCGAGGGCGACACCC
TGGTGAACCGCATCGAGCTGAAGGGCATCGACTTCAAGGAGGACGGCAACATCCTGGGGCACAAGCTGGA
GTACAACTACAACAGCCACAACGTCTATATCATGGCCGACAAGCAGAAGAACGGCATCAAGGTGAACTTC
AAGATCCGCCACAACATCGAGGACGGCAGCGTGCAGCTCGCCGACCACTACCAGCAGAACACCCCCATCG
GCGACGGCCCCGTGCTGCTGCCCGACAACCACTACCTGAGCACCCAGTCCGCCCTGAGCAAAGACCCCAA
CGAGAAGCGCGATCACATGGTCCTGCTGGAGTTCGTGACCGCCGCCGGGATCACTCTCGGCATGGACGAG
CTGTACAAGTGATAAGAATTCGATATCAAGCTTATCGATAATCAACCTCTGGATTACAAAATTTGTGAAA
GATTGACTGGTATTCTTAACTATGTTGCTCCTTTTACGCTATGTGGATACGCTGCTTTAATGCCTTTGTA
TCATGCTATTGCTTCCCGTATGGCTTTCATTTTCTCCTCCTTGTATAAATCCTGGTTGCTGTCTCTTTAT
GAGGAGTTGTGGCCCGTTGTCAGGCAACGTGGCGTGGTGTGCACTGTGTTTGCTGACGCAACCCCCACTG
GTTGGGGCATTGCCACCACCTGTCAGCTCCTTTCCGGGACTTTCGCTTTCCCCCTCCCTATTGCCACGGC
GGAACTCATCGCCGCCTGCCTTGCCCGCTGCTGGACAGGGGCTCGGCTGTTGGGCACTGACAATTCCGTG
GTGTTGTCGGGGAAATCATCGTCCTTTCCTTGGCTGCTCGCCTATGTTGCCACCTGGATTCTGCGCGGGA
CGTCCTTCTGCTACGTCCCTTCGGCCCTCAATCCAGCGGACCTTCCTTCCCGCGGCCTGCTGCCGGCTCT
GCGGCCTCTTCCGCGTCTTCGCCTTCGCCCTCAGACGAGTCGGATCTCCCTTTGGGCCGCCTCCCCGCAT
CGATACCGAGCGCTGCTCGAGAGATCTACGGGTGGCATCCCTGTGACCCCTCCCCAGTGCCTCTCCTGGC
CCTGGAAGTTGCCACTCCAGTGCCCACCAGCCTTGTCCTAATAAAATTAAGTTGCATCATTTTGTCTGAC
TAGGTGTCCTTCTATAATATTATGGGGTGGAGGGGGGTGGTATGGAGCAAGGGGCAAGTTGGGAAGACAA
CCTGTAGGGCCTGCGGGGTCTATTGGGAACCAAGCTGGAGTGCAGTGGCACAATCTTGGCTCACTGCAAT
CTCCGCCTCCTGGGTTCAAGCGATTCTCCTGCCTCAGCCTCCCGAGTTGTTGGGATTCCAGGCATGCATG
ACCAGGCTCAGCTAATTTTTGTTTTTTTGGTAGAGACGGGGTTTCACCATATTGGCCAGGCTGGTCTCCA
ACTCCTAATCTCAGGTGATCTACCCACCTTGGCCTCCCAAATTGCTGGGATTACAGGCGTGAACCACTGC
TCCCTTCCCTGTCCTTCTGATTTTGTAGGTAACCACGTGCGGACCGAGCGGCCGCAGGAACCCCTAGTGA
TGGAGTTGGCCACTCCCTCTCTGCGCGCTCGCTCGCTCACTGAGGCCGGGCGACCAAAGGTCGCCCGACG
CCCGGGCTTTGCCCGGGCGGCCTCAGTGAGCGAGCGAGCGCGCAGCTGCCTGCAGGGGCGCCTGATGCGG
TATTTTCTCCTTACGCATCTGTGCGGTATTTCACACCGCATA
[95 nt withheld, positions 4873-4967]
T
[46 nt withheld, positions 4969-5014]
C
[141 nt withheld, positions 5016-5156]
CCTTTGACGTTGGAGTCCACGTTCTTT
[37 nt withheld, positions 5184-5220]
ACTCTATCTCGGGCTATTCTTTTGATTTATAAGGGATTTTGCCGATTTCGGTCTATTGGTTAAAAAATGA
GCTGATTTAACAAAAATTTAACGCGAATTTTAACAAAATATTAACGTTTACAATTTTATGGTGCACTCTC
AGTACAATCTGCTCTGATGCCGCATAGTTAAGCCAGCCCCGACACCCGCCAACACCCGCTGACGCGCCCT
GACGGGCTTGTCTGCTCCCGGCATCCGCTTACAGACAAGCTGTGACCGTCTCCGGGAGCTGCATGTGTCA
GAGGTTTTCACCGTCATCACCGAAACGCGCGAGACGAAAGGGCCTCGTGATACGCCTATTTTTATAGGTT
AATGTCATGATAATAATGGTTTCTTAGACGTCAGGTGGCACTTTTCGGGGAAATGTGCGCGGAACCCCTA
TTTGTTTATTTTTCTAAATACATTCAAATATGTATCCGCTCATGAGACAATAACCCTGATAAATGCTTCA
ATAATATTGAAAAAGGAAGAGTATGAGTATTCAACATTTCCGTGTCGCCCTTATTCCCTTTTTTGCGGCA
TTTTGCCTTCCTGTTTTTGCTCACCCAGAAACGCTGGTGAAAGTAAAAGATGCTGAAGATCAGTTGGGTG
CACGAGTGGGTTACATCGAACTGGATCTCAACAGCGGTAAGATCCTTGAGAGTTTTCGCCCCGAAGAACG
TTTTCCAATGATGAGCACTTTTAAAGTTCTGCTATGTGGCGCGGTATTATCCCGTATTGACGCCGGGCAA
GAGCAACTCGGTCGCCGCATACACTATTCTCAGAATGACTTGGTTGAGTACTCACCAGTCACAGAAAAGC
ATCTTACGGATGGCATGACAGTAAGAGAATTATGCAGTGCTGCCATAACCATGAGTGATAACACTGCGGC
CAACTTACTTCTGACAACGATCGGAGGACCGAAGGAGCTAACCGCTTTTTTGCACAACATGGGGGATCAT
GTAACTCGCCTTGATCGTTGGGAACCGGAGCTGAATGAAGCCATACCAAACGACGAGCGTGACACCACGA
TGCCTGTAGCAATGGCAACAACGTTGCGCAAACTATTAACTGGCGAACTACTTACTCTAGCTTCCCGGCA
ACAATTAATAGACTGGATGGAGGCGGATAAAGTTGCAGGACCACTTCTGCGCTCGGCCCTTCCGGCTGGC
TGGTTTATTGCTGATAAATCTGGAGCCGGTGAGCGTGGGTCTCGCGGTATCATTGCAGCACTGGGGCCAG
ATGGTAAGCCCTCCCGTATCGTAGTTATCTACACGACGGGGAGTCAGGCAACTATGGATGAACGAAATAG
ACAGATCGCTGAGATAGGTGCCTCACTGATTAAGCATTGGTAACTGTCAGACCAAGTTTACTCATATATA
CTTTAGATTGATTTAAAACTTCATTTTTAATTTAAAAGGATCTAGGTGAAGATCCTTTTTGATAATCTCA
TGACCAAAATCCCTTAACGTGAGTTTTCGTTCCACTGAGCGTCAGACCCCGTAGAAAAGATCAAAGGATC
TTCTTGAGATCCTTTTTTTCTGCGCGTAATCTGCTGCTTGCAAACAAAAAAACCACCGCTACCAGCGGTG
GTTTGTTTGCCGGATCAAGAGCTACCAACTCTTTTTCCGAAGGTAACTGGCTTCAGCAGAGCGCAGATAC
CAAATACTGTTCTTCTAGTGTAGCCGTAGTTAGGCCACCACTTCAAGAACTCTGTAGCACCGCCTACATA
CCTCGCTCTGCTAATCCTGTTACCAGTGGCTGCTGCCAGTGGCGATAAGTCGTGTCTTACCGGGTTGGAC
TCAAGACGATAGTTACCGGATAAGGCGCAGCGGTCGGGCTGAACGGGGGGTTCGTGCACACAGCCCAGCT
TGGAGCGAACGACCTACACCGAACTGAGATACCTACAGCGTGAGCTATGAGAAAGCGCCACGCTTCCCGA
AGGGAGAAAGGCGGACAGGTATCCGGTAAGCGGCAGGGTCGGAACAGGAGAGCGCACGAGGGAGCTTCCA
GGGGGAAACGCCTGGTATCTTTATAGTCCTGTCGGGTTTCGCCACCTCTGACTTGAGCGTCGATTTTTGT
GATGCTCGTCAGGGGGGCGGAGCCTATGGAAAAACGCCAGCAACGCGGCCTTTTTACGGTTCCTGGCCTT
TTGCTGGCCTTTTGCTCACATGT
Features (pLannotate 1.2.2; 16 found; start..end, strand, type, name):
     12..39      +  repeat_region  AAV2 ITR (fragment): inverted terminal repeat of adeno-associated virus serotype 2 inverted
     68..95      +  repeat_region  AAV2 ITR (fragment): inverted terminal repeat of adeno-associated virus serotype 2 inverted
    784..801     -  CDS            RhoA (fragment): human Rho family small GTPase RhoA
   1863..2788    +  CDS            ChR2 (fragment): N-terminal fragment of channelrhodopsin-2 from the alga Chlamydomonas reinhardtii (Nagel et al., 2003) blue light-activated cation channel
   2793..3509    +  CDS            EGFP: EGFP is a basic (constitutively fluorescent) green fluorescent protein published in 1996, derived from Aequorea victoria. It is reported to be a rapidly-maturing weak dimer with moderate acid sensitivity.
   3516..3540    +  misc_feature   MCS (fragment): pBluescript multiple cloning site
   3540..4128    +  misc_feature   WPRE: woodchuck hepatitis virus posttranscriptional regulatory element
   4160..4636    +  polyA_signal   hGH poly(A) signal: human growth hormone polyadenylation signal
   4676..4816    +  repeat_region  AAV2 ITR: inverted terminal repeat of adeno-associated virus serotype 2 inverted
   4821..4872    -  misc_feature   bom (fragment): basis of mobility region from pBR322
   4891..5346    +  rep_origin     f1 ori (sequence partly withheld): f1 bacteriophage origin of replication; arrow indicates direction of (+) strand synthesis
   5347..5396    -  misc_feature   bom (fragment): basis of mobility region from pBR322
   5498..5533    -  CDS            rop (fragment): Rop protein, which maintains plasmids at low copy number; rop
   5628..5732    +  promoter       AmpR promoter: bla
   5733..6593    +  CDS            AmpR: β-lactamase; bla; confers resistance to ampicillin, carbenicillin, and related antibiotics
   6764..7352    +  rep_origin     ori: high-copy-number ColE1/pMB1/pBR322/pUC origin of replication
