[The description below was written by a language model from this plasmid's Addgene catalogue record and pLannotate feature annotations shown in this document.]
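Description:
194_pAAV-ProB15-CatCh-GFP-WPRE is an adeno-associated virus transfer plasmid built on a pAAV backbone, intended for packaging a recombinant AAV genome that expresses an optogenetic actuator in defined retinal cell populations. In bacteria it is maintained as a high-copy plasmid through a ColE1/pUC-type origin and selected with ampicillin via the β-lactamase gene and its own promoter. An f1 phage origin is also present in the backbone. The annotated sequence record is 7,413 nt. AAV2 inverted terminal repeats flank the expression cassette. The 3′ ITR is annotated in full, whereas only short fragments of the 5′ ITR were detected, which may reflect the difficulty of sequencing and annotating these repeats rather than a real truncation.

Between the ITRs, the synthetic promoter ProB15 drives CatCh-GFP, a fusion of the channelrhodopsin-2 L132C variant (a blue-light-gated cation channel derived from Chlamydomonas reinhardtii) to EGFP, so that expressing cells are both light-sensitive and fluorescently labelled. ProB15 itself is not annotated in the feature table, but it presumably occupies the largely unannotated region upstream of the ChR2 coding sequence. A very short RhoA match within that region is most likely a spurious hit. Downstream of EGFP, a WPRE enhances transcript stability and expression, and a human growth hormone polyadenylation signal terminates the message.

The construct belongs to a collection of synthetic-promoter AAVs designed to target expression to neuronal and glial cell types in the retina of mice, non-human primates and humans. The record does not state which cell type ProB15 targets.
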