Addgene plasmid #125935: 194_pAAV-ProB15-CatCh-GFP-WPRE
Purpose: Targeting expression to neuronal and glial cell types in mice, non-human primates, and human retina
Depositing lab: Botond Roska. Depositing organization: Friedrich Miescher Institute for Biomedical Research. Publication: Targeting neuronal and glial cell types with synthetic promoter AAVs in mice, non-human primates and humans. Juttner J, Szabo A, Gross-Scherf B, Morikawa RK, Rompani SB, Hantz P, Szikra T, Esposti F, Cowan CS, Bharioke A, Patino-Alvarez CP, Keles O, Kusnyerik A, Azoulay T, Hartl D, Krebs AR, Schubeler D, Hajdu RI, Lukats A, Nemeth J, Nagy ZZ, Wu KC, Wu RH, Xiang L, Fang XL, Jin ZB, Goldblum D, Hasler PW, Scholl HPN, Krol J, Roska B. Nat Neurosci. 2019 Jul 8. pii: 10.1038/s41593-019-0431-2. doi: 10.1038/s41593-019-0431-2. PubMed 31285614.
Backbone
  Vector backbone: pAAV
  Vector type: AAV
Growth in bacteria
  Bacterial resistance: Ampicillin, 100 μg/mL
  Growth temperature: 37°C
  Growth strain: NEB Stable
  Copy number: High Copy
Gene/Insert
  Gene/Insert name: CatCh-GFP (alt name: ChR2(L132C)-EGFP)
  Species: Synthetic
  Promoter: ProB15
  Cloning method: Restriction Enzyme; 5′ cloning site Unknown (unknown if destroyed); 3′ cloning site Unknown (unknown if destroyed)
Terms and licenses: Academic/Nonprofit Terms; Industry Terms: Not Available to Industry
Depositor comments: Please visit https://www.biorxiv.org/content/early/2018/10/04/434720.full.pdf for BioRxiv preprint
How to cite: 194_pAAV-ProB15-CatCh-GFP-WPRE was a gift from Botond Roska (Addgene plasmid # 125935 ; http://n2t.net/addgene:125935 ; RRID:Addgene_125935)
